Addgene plasmid #21984: T7-RelA
Depositing lab: Warner Greene. Depositing organization: J. David Gladstone Institutes. Publication: Duration of nuclear NF-kappaB action regulated by reversible acetylation. Chen Lf , Fischle W, Verdin E, Greene WC. Science. 2001 Aug 31. 293(5535):1653-7. 10.1126/science.1062374 PubMed 11533489.
Backbone
  Vector backbone: pEv3s
  Backbone manufacturer: Matthias P et al. Nucleic Acids Research (1989). 17(15): 6418
  Backbone size w/o insert (bp): 5120
  Vector type: Mammalian Expression
Growth in bacteria
  Bacterial resistance: Ampicillin, 100 μg/mL
  Growth temperature: 37°C
  Growth strain: DH5alpha
  Copy number: High Copy
Gene/Insert
  Gene/Insert name: NFkB p65 subunit (alt name: RelA)
  Species: H. sapiens (human)
  Insert size (bp): 1600
  Mutation: For more details for this expression construct, as well as associated mutants, please contact: Dr. Lin-Feng Chen ()
  Entrez Gene: RELA (a.k.a. AIF3BL3, CMCU, NFKB3, p65)
  Tag / fusion protein: T7 gp10 (N terminal on backbone)
  Cloning method: Restriction Enzyme; 5′ cloning site BamHI (not destroyed); 3′ cloning site XbaI (not destroyed)
  Sequencing primers: 5′ NTer primer 5'-GGGGGATCTTGGTGGCGTG-3'; 3′ CTer primer: 5'-CCCTGAAAACTTTGCCCCCTCC-3'
Terms and licenses: Academic/Nonprofit Terms; Industry Terms: Not Available to Industry
How to cite: T7-RelA was a gift from Warner Greene (Addgene plasmid # 21984 ; http://n2t.net/addgene:21984 ; RRID:Addgene_21984)
