[The description below was written by a language model from this plasmid's Addgene catalogue record and the feature table of its GenBank file.]
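Description:
T7-RelA is a mammalian expression plasmid that encodes the human NF-κB p65 subunit (RelA) fused at its N terminus to the T7 epitope tag, the short leader peptide from bacteriophage T7 gene 10. The roughly 1.6 kb RELA insert was cloned between BamHI and XbaI sites, both retained, in the pEv3s backbone of about 5.1 kb, and the tag is supplied by the backbone upstream of the insert. In bacteria the plasmid is maintained at high copy number under ampicillin selection. The record does not state the promoter driving expression in mammalian cells, the polyadenylation signal, the origin of replication or any mammalian selection marker. The mutation field only refers users to the depositing lab for details of this construct and related mutants, so no specific sequence changes are documented.

The available sequence record covers only part of the plasmid, a 1,751 bp linear segment spanning the tagged open reading frame. Only two features are annotated in it: the T7 tag near the 5′ end and the C-terminal transcriptional activation domain of RelA near the 3′ end. The intervening RelA coding region carries no annotation, and none of the backbone is represented.

The T7 tag allows the exogenous p65 to be detected or immunoprecipitated with anti-T7 antibodies and distinguished from the endogenous protein. The associated publication concerns regulation of the duration of nuclear NF-κB action by reversible acetylation. This fits use of the construct to overexpress tagged RelA in transfected mammalian cells for studies of its post-translational modification, protein interactions and transcriptional activity.
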