LOCUS       Exported 1751 bp ds-DNA linear SYN 19-MAY-2021
DEFINITION  synthetic linear DNA
ACCESSION   .
VERSION     .
KEYWORDS    T7-RelA
SOURCE      synthetic DNA construct
  ORGANISM  synthetic DNA construct
REFERENCE   1 (bases 1 to 1751)
  AUTHORS   Chen Lf , Fischle W, Verdin E, Greene WC
  TITLE     Duration of nuclear NF-kappaB action regulated by reversible
            acetylation.
  JOURNAL   Science. 2001 Aug 31. 293(5535):1653-7.
  PUBMED    11533489
REFERENCE   2 (bases 1 to 1751)
  AUTHORS   .
  TITLE     Direct Submission
  JOURNAL   Exported May 19, 2021 from SnapGene Server 1.1.58
            http://www.snapgene.com
FEATURES             Location/Qualifiers
     source          1..1751
                     /organism="synthetic DNA construct"
                     /mol_type="other DNA"
     CDS             34..66
                     /codon_start=1
                     /product="leader peptide from bacteriophage T7 gene 10"
                     /label=T7 tag (gene 10 leader)
                     /note="promotes efficient translation in E. coli"
                     /translation="MASMTGGQQMG"
     CDS             1354..1725
                     /codon_start=1
                     /product="transcriptional activation domain of human RelA,
                     also known as p65 (O'Shea and Perkins, 2008)"
                     /label=RelA (p65) AD
                     /translation="PTQAGEGTLSEALLQLQFDDEDLGALLGNSTDPAVFTDLASVDNS
                     EFQQLLNQGIPVAPHTTEPMLMEYPEAITRLVTGAQRPPDPAPAPLGAPGLPNGLLSGD
                     EDFSSIADMDFSALLSQISS"
ORIGIN
        1 cttgtagaag cgcgtatggc ttcgtgggga tctatggcta gcatgactgg tggacagcaa
       61 atgggtcgcg gatccgacga actgttcccc ctcatcttcc cggcagagcc agcccaggcc
      121 tctggcccct atgtggagat cattgagcag cccaagcagc ggggcatgcg cttccgctac
      181 aagtgcgagg ggcgctccgc gggcagcatc ccaggcgaga ggagcacaga taccaccaag
      241 acccacccca ccatcaagat caatggctac acaggaccag ggacagtgcg catctccctg
      301 gtcaccaagg accctcctca ccggcctcac ccccacgagc ttgtaggaaa ggactgccgg
      361 gatggcttct atgaggctga gctctgcccg gaccgctgca tccacagttt ccagaacctg
      421 ggaatccagt gtgtgaagaa gcgggacctg gagcaggcta tcagtcagcg catccagacc
      481 aacaacaacc ccttccaagt tcctatagaa gagcagcgtg gggactacga cctgaatgct
      541 gtgcggctct gcttccaggt gacagtgcgg gacccatcag gcaggcccct ccgcctgccg
      601 cctgtccttt ctcatcccat ctttgacaat cgtgccccca acactgccga gctcaagatc
      661 tgccgagtga accgaaactc tggcagctgc ctcggtgggg atgagatctt cctactgtgt
      721 gacaaggtgc agaaagagga cattgaggtg tatttcacgg gaccaggctg ggaggcccga
      781 ggctcctttt cgcaagctga tgtgcaccga caagtggcca ttgtgttccg gacccctccc
      841 tacgcagacc ccagcctgca ggctcctgtg cgtgtctcca tgcagctgcg gcggccttcc
      901 gaccgggagc tcagtgagcc catggaattc cagtacctgc cagatacaga cgatcgtcac
      961 cggattgagg agaaacgtaa aaggacatat gagaccttca agagcatcat gaagaagagt
     1021 cctttcagcg gacccaccga cccccggcct ccacctcgac gcattgctgt gccttcccgc
     1081 agctcagctt ctgtccccaa gccagcaccc cagccctatc cctttacgtc atccctgagc
     1141 accatcaact atgatgagtt tcccaccatg gtgtttcctt ctgggcagat cagccaggcc
     1201 tcggccttgg ccccggcccc tccccaagtc ctgccccagg ctccagcccc tgcccctgct
     1261 ccagccatgg tatcagctct ggcccaggcc ccagcccctg tcccagtcct agccccaggc
     1321 cctcctcagg ctgtggcccc acctgccccc aagcccaccc aggctgggga aggaacgctg
     1381 tcagaggccc tgctgcagct gcagtttgat gatgaagacc tgggggcctt gcttggcaac
     1441 agcacagacc cagctgtgtt cacagacctg gcatccgtcg acaactccga gtttcagcag
     1501 ctgctgaacc agggcatacc tgtggccccc cacacaactg agcccatgct gatggagtac
     1561 cctgaggcta taactcgcct agtgacaggg gcccagaggc cccccgaccc agctcctgct
     1621 ccactggggg ccccggggct ccccaatggc ctcctttcag gagatgaaga cttctcctcc
     1681 attgcggaca tggacttctc agccctgctg agtcagatca gctcctaatc tagagctgag
     1741 aacttcaggg t
//
