>Addgene plasmid #21984 | T7-RelA | addgene partial sequence | sequence record 27776 | 21984 with CMV-F
GCAGAGCTCGTTTAGTGAACCGTCAGATCGCCTGGAGACGCCATCCACGCTGTTTTGACCTCCATAGAAG
ACACCGGGACCGATCCAGCCTCCGGGGGATCTTGGTGGCGTGAAACTCCCGCACCTCTTCGGCCAGCGCC
TTGTAGAAGCGCGTATGGCTTCGTGGGGATCTATGGCTAGCATGACTGGTGGACAGCAAATGGGTCGCGG
ATCCGACGAACTGTTCCCCCTCATCTTCCCGGCAGAGCCAGCCCAGGCCTCTGGCCCCTATGTGGAGATC
ATTGAGCAGCCCAAGCAGCGGGGCATGCGCTTCCGCTACAAGTGCGAGGGGCGCTCCGCGGGCAGCATCC
CAGGCGAGAGGAGCACAGATACCACCAAGACCCACCCCACCATCAAGATCAATGGCTACACAGGACCAGG
GACAGTGCGCATCTCCCTGGTCACCAAGGACCCTCCTCACCGGCCTCACCCCCACGAGCTTGTAGGAAAG
GACTGCCGGGATGGCTTCTATGAGGCTGAGCTCTGCCCGGACCGCTGCATCCACAGTTTCCAGAACCTGG
GAATCCAGTGTGTGAAGAAGCGGGACCTGGAGCAGGCTATCAGTCAGCGCATCCAGACCAACAACAACCC
CTTCCAAGTTCCTATAGAAGAGCAGCGTGGGGACTACGACCTGAATGCTGTGCGGCTCTGCTTCCAGGTG
ACAGTGCG
